Addgene plasmid #202407: pDendra2-Hygro
Purpose: Dendra2 expression plasmid
Depositing lab: Morito Kurata. Depositing organization: Institute of Science Tokyo. Publication: Indirect CRISPR screening with photoconversion revealed key factors of drug resistance with cell-cell interactions. Sugita K, Onishi I, Nakayama R, Ishibashi S, Ikeda M, Inoue M, Narita R, Oshima S, Shimizu K, Saito S, Sato S, Moriarity BS, Yamamoto K, Largaespada DA, Kitagawa M, Kurata M. Commun Biol. 2023 Jun 1;6(1):582. doi: 10.1038/s42003-023-04941-9. PubMed 37264057.
Backbone
  Vector backbone: pDendra2-N Vector
  Backbone manufacturer: Clontech Laboratories, Inc.
  Backbone size w/o insert (bp): 4705
  Total vector size (bp): 5758
  Vector type: Mammalian Expression
  Selectable markers: Hygromycin
Growth in bacteria
  Bacterial resistance: Kanamycin, 50 μg/mL
  Growth temperature: 37°C
  Growth strain: DH5alpha
  Copy number: Unknown
Gene/Insert
  Gene/Insert name: Hygromycin
  Insert size (bp): 1000
  Promoter: CMV
  Tag / fusion protein: Dendra2 (N terminal on backbone)
  Cloning method: Restriction Enzyme; 5′ cloning site HindIII (unknown if destroyed); 3′ cloning site AgeI (unknown if destroyed)
  Sequencing primers: 5′ CACCAAAATCAACGGGACTT
Terms and licenses: Academic/Nonprofit Terms; Industry Terms: Not Available to Industry
Depositor comments: Please visit https://www.biorxiv.org/content/10.1101/2022.07.15.500173v1 for bioRxiv preprint.
How to cite: pDendra2-Hygro was a gift from Morito Kurata (Addgene plasmid # 202407 ; http://n2t.net/addgene:202407 ; RRID:Addgene_202407)
