[The description below was written by a language model from this plasmid's Addgene catalogue record and pLannotate feature annotations shown in this document.]
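Description:
pDendra2-Hygro is a 5,758 bp mammalian expression plasmid built on the Clontech pDendra2-N backbone, in which a hygromycin resistance gene has been cloned between the HindIII and AgeI sites of the multiple cloning site. The CMV immediate-early enhancer and promoter drive the E. coli hph coding sequence (hygromycin B phosphotransferase). This is followed after a short linker region by the mammalian codon-optimized Dendra2 coding sequence and the SV40 polyadenylation signal. This layout suggests a single hph–Dendra2 fusion transcript, as expected for an "N"-type vector that places the fluorescent protein at the C terminus of the insert. The catalogue field instead lists the Dendra2 tag as N-terminal, and the record does not confirm whether the two reading frames are joined in frame. Dendra2 is a monomeric fluorescent protein that is irreversibly photoconverted from green to red, so selected cells can be optically marked.

The backbone carries a high-copy ColE1/pUC origin for propagation in E. coli and an f1 origin. It also has a NeoR/KanR cassette with dual bacterial (bla-type) and SV40 early promoters and an HSV TK polyadenylation signal. This cassette gives kanamycin resistance in bacteria and could in principle also give G418 resistance in mammalian cells, although the record lists hygromycin as the mammalian selectable marker. The small annotated fragments of SV40 large T antigen, ble and the bGH polyadenylation signal appear to be backbone remnants rather than functional elements. The stated purpose is Dendra2 expression. The associated publication describes a CRISPR screening approach that uses photoconversion to study drug resistance arising from cell–cell interactions, consistent with using this plasmid to generate hygromycin-selectable, photoconvertible cells.
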