Features (pLannotate 1.2.2; 15 found; start..end, strand, type, name):
     61..364     +  enhancer       CMV enhancer: human cytomegalovirus immediate early enhancer
    365..568     +  promoter       CMV promoter: human cytomegalovirus (CMV) immediate early promoter
    591..627     +  misc_feature   MCS (fragment): multiple cloning site
    628..1650    +  CDS            hph: KHYB_ECOLX - Experimental evidence at protein level: Swiss-Prot protein existence level 1. The aminoglycoside phosphotransferases achieve inactivation of their antibiotic substrates by phosphorylation. Only phosphorylates hygromycin and closely related compounds such as demethyl analogs and destomycin. From Escherichia coli.
   1732..2424    +  CDS            Dendra2: monomeric photoswitchable green-to-red fluorescent protein from Dendronephthya mammalian codon-optimized
   2440..2523    +  CDS            large T antigen (fragment): large T antigen from SV40 (simian virus 40)
   2546..2667    +  polyA_signal   SV40 poly(A) signal: SV40 polyadenylation signal
   2701..3129    -  rep_origin     f1 ori (sequence partly withheld): f1 bacteriophage origin of replication; arrow indicates direction of (+) strand synthesis
   3156..3260    +  promoter       AmpR promoter: bla
   3262..3619    +  promoter       SV40 promoter: SV40 enhancer and early promoter
   3654..4448    +  CDS            NeoR/KanR: aminoglycoside phosphotransferase from Tn5; aph(3')-II (or nptII); confers resistance to neomycin, kanamycin, and G418 (Geneticin®)
   4469..4621    +  CDS            ble (fragment): BLE_KLEPN - Experimental evidence at protein level: Swiss-Prot protein existence level 1. Binding protein with a strong affinity to the bleomycin family of antibiotics. Binds to CL990; an antimitotic-antibiotic compound. From Klebsiella pneumoniae.
   4680..4727    +  polyA_signal   HSV TK poly(A) signal: herpes simplex virus thymidine kinase polyadenylation signal (Cole and Stacy, 1985)
   4818..4834    -  polyA_signal   bGH poly(A) signal (fragment): bovine growth hormone polyadenylation signal
   5056..5644    +  rep_origin     ori: high-copy-number ColE1/pMB1/pBR322/pUC origin of replication
>Addgene plasmid #202407 | pDendra2-Hygro | addgene full sequence | sequence record 403151 | Addgene NGS Result
TAGTTATTAATAGTAATCAATTACGGGGTCATTAGTTCATAGCCCATATATGGAGTTCCGCGTTACATAA
CTTACGGTAAATGGCCCGCCTGGCTGACCGCCCAACGACCCCCGCCCATTGACGTCAATAATGACGTATG
TTCCCATAGTAACGCCAATAGGGACTTTCCATTGACGTCAATGGGTGGAGTATTTACGGTAAACTGCCCA
CTTGGCAGTACATCAAGTGTATCATATGCCAAGTACGCCCCCTATTGACGTCAATGACGGTAAATGGCCC
GCCTGGCATTATGCCCAGTACATGACCTTATGGGACTTTCCTACTTGGCAGTACATCTACGTATTAGTCA
TCGCTATTACCATGGTGATGCGGTTTTGGCAGTACATCAATGGGCGTGGATAGCGGTTTGACTCACGGGG
ATTTCCAAGTCTCCACCCCATTGACGTCAATGGGAGTTTGTTTTGGCACCAAAATCAACGGGACTTTCCA
AAATGTCGTAACAACTCCGCCCCATTGACGCAAATGGGCGGTAGGCGTGTACGGTGGGAGGTCTATATAA
GCAGAGCTGGTTTAGTGAACCGTCAGATCCGCTAGCGCTACCGGACTCAGATCTCGAGCTCAAGCTTATG
AAGAAGCCCGAACTCACCGCTACCAGCGTTGAAAAATTTCTCATCGAGAAGTTCGACAGTGTGAGCGACC
TGATGCAGTTGTCGGAGGGCGAAGAGAGCCGAGCCTTCAGCTTCGATGTCGGCGGACGCGGCTATGTACT
GCGGGTGAATAGCTGCGCTGATGGCTTCTACAAAGACCGCTACGTGTACCGCCACTTCGCCAGCGCTGCA
CTACCCATCCCCGAAGTGTTGGACATCGGCGAGTTCAGCGAGAGCCTGACATACTGCATCAGTAGACGCG
CCCAAGGCGTTACTCTCCAAGACCTCCCCGAAACAGAGCTGCCTGCTGTGTTACAGCCTGTCGCCGAAGC
TATGGATGCTATTGCCGCCGCCGACCTCAGTCAAACCAGCGGCTTCGGCCCATTCGGGCCCCAAGGCATC
GGCCAGTACACAACCTGGCGGGATTTCATTTGCGCCATTGCTGATCCCCATGTCTACCACTGGCAGACCG
TGATGGACGACACCGTGTCCGCCAGCGTAGCTCAAGCCCTGGACGAACTGATGCTGTGGGCCGAAGACTG
TCCCGAGGTGCGCCACCTCGTCCATGCCGACTTCGGCAGCAACAACGTCCTGACCGACAACGGCCGCATC
ACCGCCGTAATCGACTGGTCCGAAGCTATGTTCGGGGACAGTCAGTACGAGGTGGCCAACATCTTCTTCT
GGCGGCCCTGGCTGGCTTGCATGGAGCAGCAGACTCGCTACTTCGAGCGCCGGCATCCCGAGCTGGCCGG
CAGCCCTCGTCTGCGAGCCTACATGCTGCGCATCGGCCTGGATCAGCTCTACCAGAGCCTCGTGGACGGC
AACTTCGACGATGCTGCCTGGGCTCAAGGCCGCTGCGATGCCATCGTCCGCAGCGGGGCCGGCACCGTCG
GTCGCACACAAATCGCTCGCCGGAGCGCAGCCGTATGGACCGACGGCTGCGTCGAGGTGCTGGCCGACAG
CGGCAACCGCCGGCCCAGTACACGACCGCGCGCTAAGGAGGTAGGTCGAGTTGAGGGCAGAGGAAGTCTG
TTAACATGCGGTGACGTCGAGGAGAATCCTGGCCCACCACCGGTCGCCACCATGAACACCCCGGGAATTA
ACCTGATCAAGGAGGACATGCGCGTGAAGGTGCACATGGAGGGCAACGTGAACGGCCACGCCTTCGTGAT
CGAGGGCGAGGGCAAGGGCAAGCCCTACGAGGGCACCCAGACCGCCAACCTGACCGTGAAGGAGGGCGCC
CCCCTGCCCTTCAGCTACGACATCCTGACCACCGCCGTGCACTACGGCAACCGGGTGTTCACCAAGTACC
CCGAGGACATCCCCGACTACTTCAAGCAGAGCTTCCCCGAGGGCTACAGCTGGGAGCGCACCATGACCTT
CGAGGACAAGGGCATCTGCACCATCCGCAGCGACATCAGCCTGGAGGGCGACTGCTTCTTCCAGAACGTG
CGCTTCAAGGGCACCAACTTCCCCCCCAACGGCCCCGTGATGCAGAAGAAGACCCTGAAGTGGGAGCCCA
GCACCGAGAAGCTGCACGTGCGCGACGGCCTGCTGGTGGGCAACATCAACATGGCCCTGCTGCTGGAGGG
CGGCGGCCACTACCTGTGCGACTTCAAGACCACCTACAAGGCCAAGAAGGTGGTGCAGCTGCCCGACGCC
CACTTCGTGGACCACCGCATCGAGATCCTGGGCAACGACAGCGACTACAACAAGGTGAAGCTGTACGAGC
ACGCCGTGGCCCGCTACAGCCCCCTGCCCAGCCAGGTGTGGTAAGCGGCCGCGACTCTAGATCATAATCA
GCCATACCACATTTGTAGAGGTTTTACTTGCTTTAAAAAACCTCCCACACCTCCCCCTGAACCTGAAACA
TAAAATGAATGCAATTGTTGTTGTTAACTTGTTTATTGCAGCTTATAATGGTTACAAATAAAGCAATAGC
ATCACAAATTTCACAAATAAAGCATTTTTTTCACTGCATTCTAGTTGTGGTTTGTCCAAACTCATCAATG
TATCTTAAGGCGTAAATTGTAAGCGTTAATATTTTGTTAAAATTCGCGTTAAATTTTTGTTAAATCAGCT
CATTTTTTAACCAATAGGCCGAAATCGGCAAAATCCCTTATAAATCAAAAGAATAGACCGAGATAGGGT
[37 nt withheld, positions 2800-2836]
AAAGAACGTGGACTCCAACGTCAAAGG
[49 nt withheld, positions 2864-2912]
T
[91 nt withheld, positions 2914-3004]
G
[124 nt withheld, positions 3006-3129]
CAGGTGGCACTTTTCGGGGAAATGTGCGCGGAACCCCTATTTGTTTATTTTTCTAAATACATTCAAATAT
GTATCCGCTCATGAGACAATAACCCTGATAAATGCTTCAATAATATTGAAAAAGGAAGAGTCCTGAGGCG
GAAAGAACCAGCTGTGGAATGTGTGTCAGTTAGGGTGTGGAAAGTCCCCAGGCTCCCCAGCAGGCAGAAG
TATGCAAAGCATGCATCTCAATTAGTCAGCAACCAGGTGTGGAAAGTCCCCAGGCTCCCCAGCAGGCAGA
AGTATGCAAAGCATGCATCTCAATTAGTCAGCAACCATAGTCCCGCCCCTAACTCCGCCCATCCCGCCCC
TAACTCCGCCCAGTTCCGCCCATTCTCCGCCCCATGGCTGACTAATTTTTTTTATTTATGCAGAGGCCGA
GGCCGCCTCGGCCTCTGAGCTATTCCAGAAGTAGTGAGGAGGCTTTTTTGGAGGCCTAGGCTTTTGCAAA
GATCGATCAAGAGACAGGATGAGGATCGTTTCGCATGATTGAACAAGATGGATTGCACGCAGGTTCTCCG
GCCGCTTGGGTGGAGAGGCTATTCGGCTATGACTGGGCACAACAGACAATCGGCTGCTCTGATGCCGCCG
TGTTCCGGCTGTCAGCGCAGGGGCGCCCGGTTCTTTTTGTCAAGACCGACCTGTCCGGTGCCCTGAATGA
ACTGCAAGACGAGGCAGCGCGGCTATCGTGGCTGGCCACGACGGGCGTTCCTTGCGCAGCTGTGCTCGAC
GTTGTCACTGAAGCGGGAAGGGACTGGCTGCTATTGGGCGAAGTGCCGGGGCAGGATCTCCTGTCATCTC
ACCTTGCTCCTGCCGAGAAAGTATCCATCATGGCTGATGCAATGCGGCGGCTGCATACGCTTGATCCGGC
TACCTGCCCATTCGACCACCAAGCGAAACATCGCATCGAGCGAGCACGTACTCGGATGGAAGCCGGTCTT
GTCGATCAGGATGATCTGGACGAAGAGCATCAGGGGCTCGCGCCAGCCGAACTGTTCGCCAGGCTCAAGG
CGAGCATGCCCGACGGCGAGGATCTCGTCGTGACCCATGGCGATGCCTGCTTGCCGAATATCATGGTGGA
AAATGGCCGCTTTTCTGGATTCATCGACTGTGGCCGGCTGGGTGTGGCGGACCGCTATCAGGACATAGCG
TTGGCTACCCGTGATATTGCTGAAGAGCTTGGCGGCGAATGGGCTGACCGCTTCCTCGTGCTTTACGGTA
TCGCCGCTCCCGATTCGCAGCGCATCGCCTTCTATCGCCTTCTTGACGAGTTCTTCTGAGCGGGACTCTG
GGGTTCGAAATGACCGACCAAGCGACGCCCAACCTGCCATCACGAGATTTCGATTCCACCGCCGCCTTCT
ATGAAAGGTTGGGCTTCGGAATCGTTTTCCGGGACGCCGGCTGGATGATCCTCCAGCGCGGGGATCTCAT
GCTGGAGTTCTTCGCCCACCCTAGGGGGAGGCTAACTGAAACACGGAAGGAGACAATACCGGAAGGAACC
CGCGCTATGACGGCAATAAAAAGACAGAATAAAACGCACGGTGTTGGGTCGTTTGTTCATAAACGCGGGG
TTCGGTCCCAGGGCTGGCACTCTGTCGATACCCCACCGAGACCCCATTGGGGCCAATACGCCCGCGTTTC
TTCCTTTTCCCCACCCCACCCCCCAAGTTCGGGTGAAGGCCCAGGGCTCGCAGCCAACGTCGGGGCGGCA
GGCCCTGCCATAGCCTCAGGTTACTCATATATACTTTAGATTGATTTAAAACTTCATTTTTAATTTAAAA
GGATCTAGGTGAAGATCCTTTTTGATAATCTCATGACCAAAATCCCTTAACGTGAGTTTTCGTTCCACTG
AGCGTCAGACCCCGTAGAAAAGATCAAAGGATCTTCTTGAGATCCTTTTTTTCTGCGCGTAATCTGCTGC
TTGCAAACAAAAAAACCACCGCTACCAGCGGTGGTTTGTTTGCCGGATCAAGAGCTACCAACTCTTTTTC
CGAAGGTAACTGGCTTCAGCAGAGCGCAGATACCAAATACTGTTCTTCTAGTGTAGCCGTAGTTAGGCCA
CCACTTCAAGAACTCTGTAGCACCGCCTACATACCTCGCTCTGCTAATCCTGTTACCAGTGGCTGCTGCC
AGTGGCGATAAGTCGTGTCTTACCGGGTTGGACTCAAGACGATAGTTACCGGATAAGGCGCAGCGGTCGG
GCTGAACGGGGGGTTCGTGCACACAGCCCAGCTTGGAGCGAACGACCTACACCGAACTGAGATACCTACA
GCGTGAGCTATGAGAAAGCGCCACGCTTCCCGAAGGGAGAAAGGCGGACAGGTATCCGGTAAGCGGCAGG
GTCGGAACAGGAGAGCGCACGAGGGAGCTTCCAGGGGGAAACGCCTGGTATCTTTATAGTCCTGTCGGGT
TTCGCCACCTCTGACTTGAGCGTCGATTTTTGTGATGCTCGTCAGGGGGGCGGAGCCTATGGAAAAACGC
CAGCAACGCGGCCTTTTTACGGTTCCTGGCCTTTTGCTGGCCTTTTGCTCACATGTTCTTTCCTGCGTTA
TCCCCTGATTCTGTGGATAACCGTATTACCGCCATGCAT
